Addgene plasmid #170069: lentiGuideFE-Puro
Purpose: Expresses S. pyogenes CRISPR chimeric RNA element (with F+E modifications) with customizable gRNA from U6 promoter and puromycin resistance from EFS-NS promoter
Depositing lab: Neville Sanjana. Depositing organization: New York Genome Center. Publication: Discovery of target genes and pathways at GWAS loci by pooled single-cell CRISPR screens. Morris JA, Caragine C, Daniloski Z, Domingo J, Barry T, Lu L, Davis K, Ziosi M, Glinos DA, Hao S, Mimitou EP, Smibert P, Roeder K, Katsevich E, Lappalainen T, Sanjana NE. Science. 2023 May 19;380(6646):eadh7699. doi: 10.1126/science.adh7699. Epub 2023 May 19. PubMed 37141313.
Backbone
  Vector backbone: Custom
  Backbone size w/o insert (bp): 8670
  Total vector size (bp): 8770
  Vector type: Mammalian Expression, Lentiviral, CRISPR
  Selectable markers: Puromycin
Growth in bacteria
  Bacterial resistance: Ampicillin, 100 μg/mL
  Growth temperature: 37°C
  Growth strain: NEB Stable
  Copy number: High Copy
Gene/Insert
  Gene/Insert name: Cas9 guide RNA scaffold with the F+E scaffold modification
  Insert size (bp): 100
  Promoter: U6
  Cloning method: Gibson Cloning
  Sequencing primers: 5′ hU6-fwd (5'-GACTATCATATGCTTACCGT-3'); 3′ hGata4-rev (5'-ATTGTGGATGAATACTGCC-3')
Terms and licenses: Academic/Nonprofit Terms; Industry Terms: Not Available to Industry
Depositor comments: Please visit https://doi.org/10.1101/2021.04.07.438882 for bioRxiv preprint.
How to cite: lentiGuideFE-Puro was a gift from Neville Sanjana (Addgene plasmid # 170069 ; http://n2t.net/addgene:170069 ; RRID:Addgene_170069)
