[The description below was written by a language model from this plasmid's Addgene catalogue record and pLannotate feature annotations shown in this document.]
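Description:
lentiGuideFE-Puro is a third-generation-style, self-inactivating HIV-1 lentiviral vector of about 8.8 kb for delivering Streptococcus pyogenes Cas9 guide RNAs into mammalian cells. It carries no Cas9 itself, so it is meant for cells that receive the nuclease or a Cas9-derived effector separately. In bacteria it is maintained through a high-copy ColE1/pUC-type origin with ampicillin resistance. The backbone also contains an f1 origin and, outside the viral genome, an SV40/EM7-driven bleomycin/Zeocin resistance cassette with an SV40 polyadenylation signal.

The packaged region is transcribed from a CMV enhancer/promoter fused to a truncated 5' LTR. It includes the Ψ packaging signal with a gag fragment, the RRE for Rev-dependent nuclear export, the cPPT/CTS, and a ΔU3 3' LTR followed by a bGH polyadenylation signal. Between the LTRs, a human U6 RNA polymerase III promoter drives a customizable guide sequence joined to the chimeric guide RNA scaffold. This scaffold carries the "F+E" modifications, a variant commonly used to improve guide transcription and Cas9 loading, and the annotation software recognises it only as a partial tracrRNA match. Downstream, a short EF-1α core promoter (EFS-NS) expresses puromycin N-acetyltransferase, followed by a WPRE to enhance transcript expression, which allows puromycin selection of transduced cells.

The very short small t antigen, second cPPT and lacI hits in the feature table are probably incidental matches rather than functional elements. The construct is used to clone individual guides or pooled guide libraries, and the associated work applied it to pooled single-cell CRISPR screens linking GWAS loci to target genes and pathways.
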