Features (pLannotate 1.2.2; 32 found; start..end, strand, type, name):
      1..380     +  enhancer       CMV enhancer: human cytomegalovirus immediate early enhancer
    381..580     +  promoter       CMV promoter: human cytomegalovirus (CMV) immediate early promoter
    598..778     +  LTR            5' LTR (truncated): truncated 5' long terminal repeat (LTR) from HIV-1
    825..950     +  misc_feature   HIV-1 Ψ: packaging signal of human immunodeficiency virus type 1
    934..1297    +  CDS            HIV-1 gag (fragment): gag protein from human immunodeficiency virus 1; gag
   1443..1676    +  misc_feature   RRE: The Rev response element (RRE) of HIV-1 allows for Rev-dependent mRNA export from the nucleus to the cytoplasm.
   2053..2153    +  CDS            Rev (fragment): human immunodeficiency virus 1 (HIV-1) Rev protein; rev; enhances nuclear export of unspliced and incompletely spliced viral mRNAs
   2203..2320    +  misc_feature   cPPT/CTS: central polypurine tract and central termination sequence of HIV-1
   2371..2611    +  promoter       U6 promoter: RNA polymerase III promoter for human U6 snRNA
   2654..2721    +  misc_RNA       tracrRNA (fragment): trans-activating CRISPR RNA for the Streptococcus pyogenes CRISPR/Cas9 system
   2746..2764    +  CDS            small t antigen (fragment): SV40 (simian virus 40) small t antigen
   2790..3001    +  promoter       EF-1α core promoter: core promoter for human elongation factor EF-1α
   3017..3616    +  CDS            PuroR (fragment): puromycin N-acetyltransferase; pac from Streptomyces; confers resistance to puromycin
   3632..4220    +  misc_feature   WPRE: woodchuck hepatitis virus posttranscriptional regulatory element
   4271..4290    +  misc_feature   cPPT/CTS (fragment): central polypurine tract and central termination sequence of HIV-1
   4292..4525    +  LTR            3' LTR (ΔU3): self-inactivating 3' long terminal repeat (LTR) from HIV-1
   4557..4781    +  polyA_signal   bGH poly(A) signal: bovine growth hormone polyadenylation signal
   4785..4806    +  promoter       SV40 promoter (fragment): SV40 enhancer and early promoter
   4827..5255    +  rep_origin     f1 ori (sequence partly withheld): f1 bacteriophage origin of replication; arrow indicates direction of (+) strand synthesis
   5269..5598    +  promoter       SV40 promoter: SV40 enhancer and early promoter
   5646..5693    +  promoter       EM7 promoter: synthetic bacterial promoter&nbsp
   5712..6086    +  CDS            BleoR: antibiotic-binding protein; Sh ble from Streptoalloteichus hindustanus; confers resistance to bleomycin, phleomycin, and Zeocin™
   6096..6221    +  CDS            ble (fragment): BLE_KLEPN - Experimental evidence at protein level: Swiss-Prot protein existence level 1. Binding protein with a strong affinity to the bleomycin family of antibiotics. Binds to CL990; an antimitotic-antibiotic compound. From Klebsiella pneumoniae.
   6216..6337    +  polyA_signal   SV40 poly(A) signal: SV40 polyadenylation signal
   6410..6426    -  protein_bind   lac operator: The lac repressor binds to the lac operator to inhibit transcription in E. coli. This inhibition can be relieved by adding lactose or isopropyl-β-D-thiogalactopyranoside (IPTG). lac repressor encoded by lacI
   6434..6464    -  promoter       lac promoter: promoter for the E. coli lac operon
   6479..6500    -  protein_bind   CAP binding site: CAP binding activates transcription in the presence of cAMP. E. coli catabolite activator protein
   6513..6605    -  CDS            lacI (fragment): lac repressor; lacI; The lac repressor binds to the lac operator to inhibit transcription in E. coli. This inhibition can be relieved by adding lactose or isopropyl-β-D-thiogalactopyranoside (IPTG).
   6788..7376    -  rep_origin     ori: high-copy-number ColE1/pMB1/pBR322/pUC origin of replication
   7547..8407    -  CDS            AmpR: β-lactamase; bla; confers resistance to ampicillin, carbenicillin, and related antibiotics
   8408..8512    -  promoter       AmpR promoter: bla
   8571..8623    -  misc_feature   bom (fragment): basis of mobility region from pBR322
>Addgene plasmid #170069 | lentiGuideFE-Puro | addgene full sequence | sequence record 333408 | Addgene NGS Result
GACATTGATTATTGACTAGTTATTAATAGTAATCAATTACGGGGTCATTAGTTCATAGCCCATATATGGA
GTTCCGCGTTACATAACTTACGGTAAATGGCCCGCCTGGCTGACCGCCCAACGACCCCCGCCCATTGACG
TCAATAATGACGTATGTTCCCATAGTAACGCCAATAGGGACTTTCCATTGACGTCAATGGGTGGAGTATT
TACGGTAAACTGCCCACTTGGCAGTACATCAAGTGTATCATATGCCAAGTACGCCCCCTATTGACGTCAA
TGACGGTAAATGGCCCGCCTGGCATTATGCCCAGTACATGACCTTATGGGACTTTCCTACTTGGCAGTAC
ATCTACGTATTAGTCATCGCTATTACCATGGTGATGCGGTTTTGGCAGTACATCAATGGGCGTGGATAGC
GGTTTGACTCACGGGGATTTCCAAGTCTCCACCCCATTGACGTCAATGGGAGTTTGTTTTGGCACCAAAA
TCAACGGGACTTTCCAAAATGTCGTAACAACTCCGCCCCATTGACGCAAATGGGCGGTAGGCGTGTACGG
TGGGAGGTCTATATAAGCAGCGCGTTTTGCCTGTACTGGGTCTCTCTGGTTAGACCAGATCTGAGCCTGG
GAGCTCTCTGGCTAACTAGGGAACCCACTGCTTAAGCCTCAATAAAGCTTGCCTTGAGTGCTTCAAGTAG
TGTGTGCCCGTCTGTTGTGTGACTCTGGTAACTAGAGATCCCTCAGACCCTTTTAGTCAGTGTGGAAAAT
CTCTAGCAGTGGCGCCCGAACAGGGACTTGAAAGCGAAAGGGAAACCAGAGGAGCTCTCTCGACGCAGGA
CTCGGCTTGCTGAAGCGCGCACGGCAAGAGGCGAGGGGCGGCGACTGGTGAGTACGCCAAAAATTTTGAC
TAGCGGAGGCTAGAAGGAGAGAGATGGGTGCGAGAGCGTCAGTATTAAGCGGGGGAGAATTAGATCGCGA
TGGGAAAAAATTCGGTTAAGGCCAGGGGGAAAGAAAAAATATAAATTAAAACATATAGTATGGGCAAGCA
GGGAGCTAGAACGATTCGCAGTTAATCCTGGCCTGTTAGAAACATCAGAAGGCTGTAGACAAATACTGGG
ACAGCTACAACCATCCCTTCAGACAGGATCAGAAGAACTTAGATCATTATATAATACAGTAGCAACCCTC
TATTGTGTGCATCAAAGGATAGAGATAAAAGACACCAAGGAAGCTTTAGACAAGATAGAGGAAGAGCAAA
ACAAAAGTAAGACCACCGCACAGCAAGCGGCCGCTGATCTTCAGACCTGGAGGAGGAGATATGAGGGACA
ATTGGAGAAGTGAATTATATAAATATAAAGTAGTAAAAATTGAACCATTAGGAGTAGCACCCACCAAGGC
AAAGAGAAGAGTGGTGCAGAGAGAAAAAAGAGCAGTGGGAATAGGAGCTTTGTTCCTTGGGTTCTTGGGA
GCAGCAGGAAGCACTATGGGCGCAGCGTCAATGACGCTGACGGTACAGGCCAGACAATTATTGTCTGGTA
TAGTGCAGCAGCAGAACAATTTGCTGAGGGCTATTGAGGCGCAACAGCATCTGTTGCAACTCACAGTCTG
GGGCATCAAGCAGCTCCAGGCAAGAATCCTGGCTGTGGAAAGATACCTAAAGGATCAACAGCTCCTGGGG
ATTTGGGGTTGCTCTGGAAAACTCATTTGCACCACTGCTGTGCCTTGGAATGCTAGTTGGAGTAATAAAT
CTCTGGAACAGATTTGGAATCACACGACCTGGATGGAGTGGGACAGAGAAATTAACAATTACACAAGCTT
AATACACTCCTTAATTGAAGAATCGCAAAACCAGCAAGAAAAGAATGAACAAGAATTATTGGAATTAGAT
AAATGGGCAAGTTTGTGGAATTGGTTTAACATAACAAATTGGCTGTGGTATATAAAATTATTCATAATGA
TAGTAGGAGGCTTGGTAGGTTTAAGAATAGTTTTTGCTGTACTTTCTATAGTGAATAGAGTTAGGCAGGG
ATATTCACCATTATCGTTTCAGACCCACCTCCCAACCCCGAGGGGACCCGACAGGCCCGAAGGAATAGAA
GAAGAAGGTGGAGAGAGAGACAGAGACAGATCCATTCGATTAGTGAACGGATCGGCACTGCGTGCGCCAA
TTCTGCAGACAAATGGCAGTATTCATCCACAATTTTAAAAGAAAAGGGGGGATTGGGGGGTACAGTGCAG
GGGAAAGAATAGTAGACATAATAGCAACAGACATACAAACTAAAGAATTACAAAAACAAATTACAAAAAT
TCAAAATTTTCGGGTTTATTACAGGGACAGCAGAGATCCAGTTTGGTTAATTAAGGTACCGAGGGCCTAT
TTCCCATGATTCCTTCATATTTGCATATACGATACAAGGCTGTTAGAGAGATAATTAGAATTAATTTGAC
TGTAAACACAAAGATATTAGTACAAAATACGTGACGTAGAAAGTAATAATTTCTTGGGTAGTTTGCAGTT
TTAAAATTATGTTTTAAAATGGACTATCATATGCTTACCGTAACTTGAAAGTATTTCGATTTCTTGGCTT
TATATATCTTGTGGAAAGGACGAAACACCGGAGACGGACGTCTCTGTTTAAGAGCTATGCTGGAAACAGC
ATAGCAAGTTTAAATAAGGCTAGTCCGTTATCAACTTGAAAAAGTGGCACCGAGTCGGTGCTTTTTTTGA
ATTCTAATGGGCTAGCTAGGTCTTGAAAGGAGTGGGAATTGGCTCCGGTGCCCGTCAGTGGGCAGAGCGC
ACATCGCCCACAGTCCCCGAGAAGTTGGGGGGAGGGGTCGGCAATTGATCCGGTGCCTAGAGAAGGTGGC
GCGGGGTAAACTGGGAAAGTGATGTCGTGTACTGGCTCCGCCTTTTTCCCGAGGGTGGGGGAGAACCGTA
TATAAGTGCAGTAGTCGCCGTGAACGTTCTTTTTCGCAACGGGTTTGCCGCCAGAACACAGGACCGGTTC
TAGAGCATGACCGAGTACAAGCCCACGGTGCGCCTCGCCACCCGCGACGACGTCCCCAGGGCCGTACGCA
CCCTCGCCGCCGCGTTCGCCGACTACCCCGCCACGCGCCACACCGTCGATCCGGACCGCCACATCGAGCG
GGTCACCGAGCTGCAAGAACTCTTCCTCACGCGCGTCGGGCTCGACATCGGCAAGGTGTGGGTCGCGGAC
GACGGCGCCGCGGTGGCGGTCTGGACCACGCCGGAGAGCGTCGAAGCGGGGGCGGTGTTCGCCGAGATCG
GCCCGCGCATGGCCGAGTTGAGCGGTTCCCGGCTGGCCGCGCAGCAACAGATGGAAGGCCTCCTGGCGCC
GCACCGGCCCAAGGAGCCCGCGTGGTTCCTGGCCACCGTCGGAGTCTCGCCCGACCACCAGGGCAAGGGT
CTGGGCAGCGCCGTCGTGCTCCCCGGAGTGGAGGCGGCCGAGCGCGCCGGGGTGCCCGCCTTCCTGGAGA
CCTCCGCGCCCCGCAACCTCCCCTTCTACGAGCGGCTCGGCTTCACCGTCACCGCCGACGTCGAGGTGCC
CGAAGGACCGCGCACCTGGTGCATGACCCGCAAGCCCGGTGCCTGAACGCGTTAAGTCGACAATCAACCT
CTGGATTACAAAATTTGTGAAAGATTGACTGGTATTCTTAACTATGTTGCTCCTTTTACGCTATGTGGAT
ACGCTGCTTTAATGCCTTTGTATCATGCTATTGCTTCCCGTATGGCTTTCATTTTCTCCTCCTTGTATAA
ATCCTGGTTGCTGTCTCTTTATGAGGAGTTGTGGCCCGTTGTCAGGCAACGTGGCGTGGTGTGCACTGTG
TTTGCTGACGCAACCCCCACTGGTTGGGGCATTGCCACCACCTGTCAGCTCCTTTCCGGGACTTTCGCTT
TCCCCCTCCCTATTGCCACGGCGGAACTCATCGCCGCCTGCCTTGCCCGCTGCTGGACAGGGGCTCGGCT
GTTGGGCACTGACAATTCCGTGGTGTTGTCGGGGAAATCATCGTCCTTTCCTTGGCTGCTCGCCTGTGTT
GCCACCTGGATTCTGCGCGGGACGTCCTTCTGCTACGTCCCTTCGGCCCTCAATCCAGCGGACCTTCCTT
CCCGCGGCCTGCTGCCGGCTCTGCGGCCTCTTCCGCGTCTTCGCCTTCGCCCTCAGACGAGTCGGATCTC
CCTTTGGGCCGCCTCCCCGCGTCGACTTTAAGACCAATGACTTACAAGGCAGCTGTAGATCTTAGCCACT
TTTTAAAAGAAAAGGGGGGACTGGAAGGGCTAATTCACTCCCAACGAAGACAAGATCTGCTTTTTGCTTG
TACTGGGTCTCTCTGGTTAGACCAGATCTGAGCCTGGGAGCTCTCTGGCTAACTAGGGAACCCACTGCTT
AAGCCTCAATAAAGCTTGCCTTGAGTGCTTCAAGTAGTGTGTGCCCGTCTGTTGTGTGACTCTGGTAACT
AGAGATCCCTCAGACCCTTTTAGTCAGTGTGGAAAATCTCTAGCAGGGCCCGTTTAAACCCGCTGATCAG
CCTCGACTGTGCCTTCTAGTTGCCAGCCATCTGTTGTTTGCCCCTCCCCCGTGCCTTCCTTGACCCTGGA
AGGTGCCACTCCCACTGTCCTTTCCTAATAAAATGAGGAAATTGCATCGCATTGTCTGAGTAGGTGTCAT
TCTATTCTGGGGGGTGGGGTGGGGCAGGACAGCAAGGGGGAGGATTGGGAAGACAATAGCAGGCATGCTG
GGGATGCGGTGGGCTCTATGGCTTCTGAGGCGGAAAGAACCAGCTGGGGCTCTAGGGGGTATCCCC
[124 nt withheld, positions 4827-4950]
C
[91 nt withheld, positions 4952-5042]
A
[49 nt withheld, positions 5044-5092]
CCTTTGACGTTGGAGTCCACGTTCTTT
[37 nt withheld, positions 5120-5156]
ACCCTATCTCGGTCTATTCTTTTGATTTATAAGGGATTTTGCCGATTTCGGCCTATTGGTTAAAAAATGA
GCTGATTTAACAAAAATTTAACGCGAATTAATTCTGTGGAATGTGTGTCAGTTAGGGTGTGGAAAGTCCC
CAGGCTCCCCAGCAGGCAGAAGTATGCAAAGCATGCATCTCAATTAGTCAGCAACCAGGTGTGGAAAGTC
CCCAGGCTCCCCAGCAGGCAGAAGTATGCAAAGCATGCATCTCAATTAGTCAGCAACCATAGTCCCGCCC
CTAACTCCGCCCATCCCGCCCCTAACTCCGCCCAGTTCCGCCCATTCTCCGCCCCATGGCTGACTAATTT
TTTTTATTTATGCAGAGGCCGAGGCCGCCTCTGCCTCTGAGCTATTCCAGAAGTAGTGAGGAGGCTTTTT
TGGAGGCCTAGGCTTTTGCAAAAAGCTCCCGGGAGCTTGTATATCCATTTTCGGATCTGATCAGCACGTG
TTGACAATTAATCATCGGCATAGTATATCGGCATAGTATAATACGACAAGGTGAGGAACTAAACCATGGC
CAAGTTGACCAGTGCCGTTCCGGTGCTCACCGCGCGCGACGTCGCCGGAGCGGTCGAGTTCTGGACCGAC
CGGCTCGGGTTCTCCCGGGACTTCGTGGAGGACGACTTCGCCGGTGTGGTCCGGGACGACGTGACCCTGT
TCATCAGCGCGGTCCAGGACCAGGTGGTGCCGGACAACACCCTGGCCTGGGTGTGGGTGCGCGGCCTGGA
CGAGCTGTACGCCGAGTGGTCGGAGGTCGTGTCCACGAACTTCCGGGACGCCTCCGGGCCGGCCATGACC
GAGATCGGCGAGCAGCCGTGGGGGCGGGAGTTCGCCCTGCGCGACCCGGCCGGCAACTGCGTGCACTTCG
TGGCCGAGGAGCAGGACTGACACGTGCTACGAGATTTCGATTCCACCGCCGCCTTCTATGAAAGGTTGGG
CTTCGGAATCGTTTTCCGGGACGCCGGCTGGATGATCCTCCAGCGCGGGGATCTCATGCTGGAGTTCTTC
GCCCACCCCAACTTGTTTATTGCAGCTTATAATGGTTACAAATAAAGCAATAGCATCACAAATTTCACAA
ATAAAGCATTTTTTTCACTGCATTCTAGTTGTGGTTTGTCCAAACTCATCAATGTATCTTATCATGTCTG
TATACCGTCGACCTCTAGCTAGAGCTTGGCGTAATCATGGTCATAGCTGTTTCCTGTGTGAAATTGTTAT
CCGCTCACAATTCCACACAACATACGAGCCGGAAGCATAAAGTGTAAAGCCTGGGGTGCCTAATGAGTGA
GCTAACTCACATTAATTGCGTTGCGCTCACTGCCCGCTTTCCAGTCGGGAAACCTGTCGTGCCAGCTGCA
TTAATGAATCGGCCAACGCGCGGGGAGAGGCGGTTTGCGTATTGGGCGCTCTTCCGCTTCCTCGCTCACT
GACTCGCTGCGCTCGGTCGTTCGGCTGCGGCGAGCGGTATCAGCTCACTCAAAGGCGGTAATACGGTTAT
CCACAGAATCAGGGGATAACGCAGGAAAGAACATGTGAGCAAAAGGCCAGCAAAAGGCCAGGAACCGTAA
AAAGGCCGCGTTGCTGGCGTTTTTCCATAGGCTCCGCCCCCCTGACGAGCATCACAAAAATCGACGCTCA
AGTCAGAGGTGGCGAAACCCGACAGGACTATAAAGATACCAGGCGTTTCCCCCTGGAAGCTCCCTCGTGC
GCTCTCCTGTTCCGACCCTGCCGCTTACCGGATACCTGTCCGCCTTTCTCCCTTCGGGAAGCGTGGCGCT
TTCTCATAGCTCACGCTGTAGGTATCTCAGTTCGGTGTAGGTCGTTCGCTCCAAGCTGGGCTGTGTGCAC
GAACCCCCCGTTCAGCCCGACCGCTGCGCCTTATCCGGTAACTATCGTCTTGAGTCCAACCCGGTAAGAC
ACGACTTATCGCCACTGGCAGCAGCCACTGGTAACAGGATTAGCAGAGCGAGGTATGTAGGCGGTGCTAC
AGAGTTCTTGAAGTGGTGGCCTAACTACGGCTACACTAGAAGAACAGTATTTGGTATCTGCGCTCTGCTG
AAGCCAGTTACCTTCGGAAAAAGAGTTGGTAGCTCTTGATCCGGCAAACAAACCACCGCTGGTAGCGGTG
GTTTTTTTGTTTGCAAGCAGCAGATTACGCGCAGAAAAAAAGGATCTCAAGAAGATCCTTTGATCTTTTC
TACGGGGTCTGACGCTCAGTGGAACGAAAACTCACGTTAAGGGATTTTGGTCATGAGATTATCAAAAAGG
ATCTTCACCTAGATCCTTTTAAATTAAAAATGAAGTTTTAAATCAATCTAAAGTATATATGAGTAAACTT
GGTCTGACAGTTACCAATGCTTAATCAGTGAGGCACCTATCTCAGCGATCTGTCTATTTCGTTCATCCAT
AGTTGCCTGACTCCCCGTCGTGTAGATAACTACGATACGGGAGGGCTTACCATCTGGCCCCAGTGCTGCA
ATGATACCGCGAGACCCACGCTCACCGGCTCCAGATTTATCAGCAATAAACCAGCCAGCCGGAAGGGCCG
AGCGCAGAAGTGGTCCTGCAACTTTATCCGCCTCCATCCAGTCTATTAATTGTTGCCGGGAAGCTAGAGT
AAGTAGTTCGCCAGTTAATAGTTTGCGCAACGTTGTTGCCATTGCTACAGGCATCGTGGTGTCACGCTCG
TCGTTTGGTATGGCTTCATTCAGCTCCGGTTCCCAACGATCAAGGCGAGTTACATGATCCCCCATGTTGT
GCAAAAAAGCGGTTAGCTCCTTCGGTCCTCCGATCGTTGTCAGAAGTAAGTTGGCCGCAGTGTTATCACT
CATGGTTATGGCAGCACTGCATAATTCTCTTACTGTCATGCCATCCGTAAGATGCTTTTCTGTGACTGGT
GAGTACTCAACCAAGTCATTCTGAGAATAGTGTATGCGGCGACCGAGTTGCTCTTGCCCGGCGTCAATAC
GGGATAATACCGCGCCACATAGCAGAACTTTAAAAGTGCTCATCATTGGAAAACGTTCTTCGGGGCGAAA
ACTCTCAAGGATCTTACCGCTGTTGAGATCCAGTTCGATGTAACCCACTCGTGCACCCAACTGATCTTCA
GCATCTTTTACTTTCACCAGCGTTTCTGGGTGAGCAAAAACAGGAAGGCAAAATGCCGCAAAAAAGGGAA
TAAGGGCGACACGGAAATGTTGAATACTCATACTCTTCCTTTTTCAATATTATTGAAGCATTTATCAGGG
TTATTGTCTCATGAGCGGATACATATTTGAATGTATTTAGAAAAATAAACAAATAGGGGTTCCGCGCACA
TTTCCCCGAAAAGTGCCACCTGACGTCGACGGATCGGGAGATCTCCCGATCCCCTATGGTGCACTCTCAG
TACAATCTGCTCTGATGCCGCATAGTTAAGCCAGTATCTGCTCCCTGCTTGTGTGTTGGAGGTCGCTGAG
TAGTGCGCGAGCAAAATTTAAGCTACAACAAGGCAAGGCTTGACCGACAATTGCATGAAGAATCTGCTTA
GGGTTAGGCGTTTTGCGCTGCTTCGCGATGTACGGGCCAGATATACGCGTT
